Addgene plasmid #114374: pAAV-EF1α-FRT-FLEX-GtACR2-EYFP-TlcnC
Purpose: expresses Flpo recombinase-dependent GtACR2-TlcnC, which targets GtACR2 to the somatodendritic compartment
Depositing lab: Mingshan Xue. Depositing organization: Baylor College of Medicine. Publication: Targeting light-gated chloride channels to neuronal somatodendritic domain reduces their excitatory effect in the axon. Messier JE, Chen H, Cai ZL, Xue M. Elife. 2018 Aug 9;7. pii: 38506. doi: 10.7554/eLife.38506. PubMed 30091701.
Backbone
  Vector backbone: pAAV
  Backbone size w/o insert (bp): 5625
  Total vector size (bp): 7272
  Vector type: Mammalian Expression, AAV
Growth in bacteria
  Bacterial resistance: Ampicillin, 100 μg/mL
  Growth temperature: 37°C
  Growth strain: NEB Stable
  Copy number: Unknown
Gene/Insert
  Gene/Insert name: GtACR2-EYFP-TlcnC (alt name: anion channelrhodopsin 2)
  Insert size (bp): 1647
  Entrez Gene: NEWENTRY
  Promoter: Ef1a
  Tag / fusion protein: EYFP (C terminal on insert); TlcnC (C terminal on insert)
  Cloning method: Restriction Enzyme; 5′ cloning site PmeI (not destroyed); 3′ cloning site BamHI, NheI (not destroyed)
  Sequencing primers: 5′ TCAAGCCTCAGACAGTGGTTC (Ef1a-F); 3′ CATAGCGTAAAAGGAGCAACA (WPRE-R)
Resource information
  A portion of this plasmid was derived from a plasmid made by: Backbone vector from pAAV-EF1α-FRT-FLEX-GtACR2-EYFP (Addgene #114369)
Terms and licenses: Academic/Nonprofit Terms; Industry Terms: Not Available to Industry
Depositor comments: Please visit https://www.biorxiv.org/content/early/2018/05/25/331165.1 for bioRxiv preprint.
How to cite: pAAV-EF1α-FRT-FLEX-GtACR2-EYFP-TlcnC was a gift from Mingshan Xue (Addgene plasmid # 114374 ; http://n2t.net/addgene:114374 ; RRID:Addgene_114374)
