[The description below was written by a language model from this plasmid's Addgene catalogue record and pLannotate feature annotations shown in this document.]
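Description:
pAAV-EF1α-FRT-FLEX-GtACR2-EYFP-TlcnC is an AAV transfer plasmid of about 7.3 kb for Flp-dependent expression of a somatodendritically targeted inhibitory optogenetic tool in mammalian neurons. It is maintained in E. coli through a high-copy ColE1/pUC-type origin with ampicillin selection (AmpR under its own promoter). It also carries an f1/M13 phage origin. The expression cassette is bounded by AAV2 inverted terminal repeats, which allow it to be packaged into recombinant AAV. The depositor's sequence shows both ITRs intact. The repository's partial NGS assembly is about 10 nt shorter and resolves the left ITR only as short fragments, as often happens when sequencing these repeat structures.

Within the ITRs, the human EF-1α promoter with its intron sits upstream of the coding cassette, which is followed by WPRE to boost transcript stability and expression and by the human growth hormone polyadenylation signal. The insert encodes the light-gated anion channelrhodopsin GtACR2, fused at its C terminus to EYFP and then to the TlcnC motif. According to the record, TlcnC directs the channel to the somatodendritic compartment. The feature tables annotate only the EYFP portion, which lies on the minus strand. This shows that the fusion is cloned in inverted orientation relative to the promoter. It lies between oppositely oriented minimal FRT sites, and the short adjacent "β-globin intron" hits may be misannotated additional sites of the FLEX arrangement. Flp (Flpo) recombinase flips the cassette into the sense orientation, so expression is restricted to Flp-expressing cells. The construct is used for cell-type-specific optogenetic silencing. According to the associated publication title, somatodendritic targeting reduces the excitatory effect these chloride channels have in axons.
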