Features (pLannotate 1.2.2; 21 found; start..end, strand, type, name):
      1..141     -  repeat_region  AAV2 ITR: inverted terminal repeat of adeno-associated virus serotype 2 inverted
    169..235     +  CDS            small t antigen (fragment): SV40 (simian virus 40) small t antigen
    261..472     +  promoter       EF-1α core promoter: core promoter for human elongation factor EF-1α
    473..581     +  intron         EF-1α intron A (fragment): intron upstream of the start codon of human EF-1α
   1207..1410    +  intron         EF-1α intron A: truncated intron upstream of the start codon of human EF-1α
   1460..1509    -  intron         β-globin intron (fragment): internally truncated intron from human β-globin
   1510..1543    +  protein_bind   FRT (minimal): supports FLP-mediated excision but not integration (Turan and Bode, 2011) FLP recombinase from the Saccharomyces cerevisiae 2μ plasmid
   1623..2336    -  CDS            EYFP: EYFP is a basic (constitutively fluorescent) green/yellow fluorescent protein published in 1996, derived from Aequorea victoria. It is reported to be a very rapidly-maturing weak dimer with high acid sensitivity.
   3289..3339    -  intron         β-globin intron (fragment): internally truncated intron from human β-globin
   3339..3372    -  protein_bind   FRT (minimal): supports FLP-mediated excision but not integration (Turan and Bode, 2011) FLP recombinase from the Saccharomyces cerevisiae 2μ plasmid
   3375..3399    +  misc_feature   MCS (fragment): pBluescript multiple cloning site
   3399..3987    +  misc_feature   WPRE: woodchuck hepatitis virus posttranscriptional regulatory element
   4019..4495    +  polyA_signal   hGH poly(A) signal: human growth hormone polyadenylation signal
   4535..4675    +  repeat_region  AAV2 ITR: inverted terminal repeat of adeno-associated virus serotype 2 inverted
   4680..4731    -  misc_feature   bom (fragment): basis of mobility region from pBR322
   4750..5130    +  rep_origin     M13 ori (sequence partly withheld): M13 bacteriophage origin of replication; arrow indicates direction of (+) strand synthesis
   5206..5255    -  misc_feature   bom (fragment): basis of mobility region from pBR322
   5357..5392    -  CDS            rop (fragment): Rop protein, which maintains plasmids at low copy number; rop
   5487..5591    +  promoter       AmpR promoter: bla
   5592..6452    +  CDS            AmpR: β-lactamase; bla; confers resistance to ampicillin, carbenicillin, and related antibiotics
   6623..7211    +  rep_origin     ori: high-copy-number ColE1/pMB1/pBR322/pUC origin of replication
>Addgene plasmid #114374 | pAAV-EF1α-FRT-FLEX-GtACR2-EYFP-TlcnC | depositor full sequence | sequence record 215863 | pAAV-EF1α-FRT-FLEX-GtACR2-EYFP-TlcnC sequence 7272 bps
CCTGCAGGCAGCTGCGCGCTCGCTCGCTCACTGAGGCCGCCCGGGCAAAGCCCGGGCGTCGGGCGACCTT
TGGTCGCCCGGCCTCAGTGAGCGAGCGAGCGCGCAGAGAGGGAGTGGCCAACTCCATCACTAGGGGTTCC
TGCGGCCGCACGCGTAAGCTTTGCAAAGATGGATAAAGTTTTAAACAGAGAGGAATCTTTGCAGCTAATG
GACCTTCTAGGTCTTGAAAGGAGTGGGAATTGGCTCCGGTGCCCGTCAGTGGGCAGAGCGCACATCGCCC
ACAGTCCCCGAGAAGTTGGGGGGAGGGGTCGGCAATTGAACCGGTGCCTAGAGAAGGTGGCGCGGGGTAA
ACTGGGAAAGTGATGTCGTGTACTGGCTCCGCCTTTTTCCCGAGGGTGGGGGAGAACCGTATATAAGTGC
AGTAGTCGCCGTGAACGTTCTTTTTCGCAACGGGTTTGCCGCCAGAACACAGGTAAGTGCCGTGTGTGGT
TCCCGCGGGCCTGGCCTCTTTACGGGTTATGGCCCTTGCGTGCCTTGAATTACTTCCACTGGCTGCAGTA
CGTGATTCTTGATCCCGAGCTTCGGGTTGGAAGTGGGTGGGAGAGTTCGAGGCCTTGCGCTTAAGGAGCC
CCTTCGCCTCGTGCTTGAGTTGAGGCCTGGCCTGGGCGCTGGGGCCGCCGCGTGCGAATCTGGTGGCACC
TTCGCGCCTGTCTCGCTGCTTTCGATAAGTCTCTAGCCATTTAAAATTTTTGATGACCTGCTGCGACGCT
TTTTTTCTGGCAAGATAGTCTTGTAAATGCGGGCCAAGATCTGCACACTGGTATTTCGGTTTTTGGGGCC
GCGGGCGGCGACGGGGCCCGTGCGTCCCAGCGCACATGTTCGGCGAGGCGGGGCCTGCGAGCGCGGCCAC
CGAGAATCGGACGGGGGTAGTCTCAAGCTGGCCGGCCTGCTCTGGTGCCTGGCCTCGCGCCGCCGTGTAT
CGCCCCGCCCTGGGCGGCAAGGCTGGCCCGGTCGGCACCAGTTGCGTGAGCGGAAAGATGGCCGCTTCCC
GGCCCTGCTGCAGGGAGCTCAAAATGGAGGACGCGGCGCTCGGGAGAGCGGGCGGGTGAGTCACCCACAC
AAAGGAAAAGGGCCTTTCCGTCCTCAGCCGTCGCTTCATGTGACTCCACGGAGTACCGGGCGCCGTCCAG
GCACCTCGATTAGTTCTCGAGCTTTTGGAGTACGTCGTCTTTAGGTTGGGGGGAGGGGTTTTATGCGATG
GAGTTTCCCCACACTGAGTGGGTGGAGACTGAAGTTAGGCCAGCTTGGCACTTGATGTAATTCTCCTTGG
AATTTGCCCTTTTTGAGTTTGGATCTTGGTTCATTCTCAAGCCTCAGACAGTGGTTCAAAGTTTTTTTCT
TCCATTTCAGGTGTCGTGAGGTACCGAAGTTCCTATTCTATCAGAAGTATAGGAACTTCGCAGAATGGTA
GCTGGATTGTAGCTGCTATTAGCAATATGAAACCTCTTAGAAGTTCCTATTCTCTAGAAAGTATAGGAAC
TTCGAATTCTTACTTGTACAGTTTAAACTCAGGAAGATGTCAGCTGGATAGCGAAAACCTCGCCATCTGC
AGGTGACTCTGCCTTGTACAGCTCGTCCATGCCGAGAGTGATCCCGGCGGCGGTCACGAACTCCAGCAGG
ACCATGTGATCGCGCTTCTCGTTGGGGTCTTTGCTCAGGGCGGACTGGTAGCTCAGGTAGTGGTTGTCGG
GCAGCAGCACGGGGCCGTCGCCGATGGGGGTGTTCTGCTGGTAGTGGTCGGCGAGCTGCACGCTGCCGTC
CTCGATGTTGTGGCGGATCTTGAAGTTCACCTTGATGCCGTTCTTCTGCTTGTCGGCCATGATATAGACG
TTGTGGCTGTTGTAGTTGTACTCCAGCTTGTGCCCCAGGATGTTGCCGTCCTCCTTGAAGTCGATGCCCT
TCAGCTCGATGCGGTTCACCAGGGTGTCGCCCTCGAACTTCACCTCGGCGCGGGTCTTGTAGTTGCCGTC
GTCCTTGAAGAAGATGGTGCGCTCCTGGACGTAGCCTTCGGGCATGGCGGACTTGAAGAAGTCGTGCTGC
TTCATGTGGTCGGGGTAGCGGGCGAAGCACTGCAGGCCGTAGCCGAAGGTGGTCACGAGGGTGGGCCAGG
GCACGGGCAGCTTGCCGGTGGTGCAGATGAACTTCAGGGTCAGCTTGCCGTAGGTGGCATCGCCCTCGCC
CTCGCCGGACACGCTGAACTTGTGGCCGTTTACGTCGCCGTCCAGCTCGACCAGGATGGGCACCACCCCG
GTGAACAGCTCCTCGCCCTTGCTCACGGCGGCCGCCCTGCCGAACATTCTGATGTTGACCTCGTCGTTGG
GGGGGGCATTCTTCTCGTGGTTCAGTCCGAAGGGGTCGTCGGCCTCAGGCTTCTCCTGGCCAGGGAGGCA
AGCCGGGTCCCACTTTCCCTCGAGCACTCCCCAGGCGGTGGACCACAGGATCACGCCGTAGGTGTTCTTG
CACAGGCCGTCGGCGAGCAGATACAGGATGGCGCTCACGTTCTCGTGGATCACGCACACGCCGGTGGGGG
AAATCAGCCACACGATGGGGAACATGGTCCAGGCGATGAAGAAGATCAGCCTCAGCATCTTGATCCTCAC
CACCACCTTCTGGGCCAGAGGGGTGCCCACGGACTCGAAGCCGTACAGTCCCACCTGGAAGATGGTGAAC
ACCACGCTGTATTCGAAGACCAGGCAGGTAGCGCCGAAGAAGAAGAACAGCCACTTCATGTACTCGGCGG
GGGAGATGGTAGCGGTAATGCCCATCACCACCCTGATAATGCTGGCGGCCTGGGCGATGGGGTTCAGAGG
GATGCTCTTGTACTTCACCAGAGCCATGTTGGAGATCTGGCCCAGCATAATGGGGCATGTGCACAGCCAG
CTGGCCATCCTGGACCAGGGAAAGAACCTGCCGTCCCTCATCTGCAGTGTGCCATTGCCGGTGCTGGCCA
GGGCGTATGTGATGGACTCCACGAAGGGCAGGTACACGCTCTCCCAGGGCACCTTGGGGGCCCTGCTGAT
CATGAAGATGGTCTGGCATCCGCTCACCACGGCCCACACCAGCTGCAGCAGGCTCACGAAGGTGCTGTCG
ATCCTGCTCATGTTGTAGCACTCTGTGTGGGTGCTGGCCCACTCGCCGTACACGACCTGGGAGGCCATGG
ATCCCGGCTAGCTACGTAGGCGCGCCTTAATTAAGAAGTTCCTATACTTCTGATAGAATAGGAACTTCTT
GCCTTAACCCAGAAATTATCACTGTTATTCTTTAGAATGGTGCAAAGAGAAGTTCCTATACTTTCTAGAG
AATAGGAACTTCCAGAATTCGATATCAAGCTTATCGATAATCAACCTCTGGATTACAAAATTTGTGAAAG
ATTGACTGGTATTCTTAACTATGTTGCTCCTTTTACGCTATGTGGATACGCTGCTTTAATGCCTTTGTAT
CATGCTATTGCTTCCCGTATGGCTTTCATTTTCTCCTCCTTGTATAAATCCTGGTTGCTGTCTCTTTATG
AGGAGTTGTGGCCCGTTGTCAGGCAACGTGGCGTGGTGTGCACTGTGTTTGCTGACGCAACCCCCACTGG
TTGGGGCATTGCCACCACCTGTCAGCTCCTTTCCGGGACTTTCGCTTTCCCCCTCCCTATTGCCACGGCG
GAACTCATCGCCGCCTGCCTTGCCCGCTGCTGGACAGGGGCTCGGCTGTTGGGCACTGACAATTCCGTGG
TGTTGTCGGGGAAATCATCGTCCTTTCCTTGGCTGCTCGCCTATGTTGCCACCTGGATTCTGCGCGGGAC
GTCCTTCTGCTACGTCCCTTCGGCCCTCAATCCAGCGGACCTTCCTTCCCGCGGCCTGCTGCCGGCTCTG
CGGCCTCTTCCGCGTCTTCGCCTTCGCCCTCAGACGAGTCGGATCTCCCTTTGGGCCGCCTCCCCGCATC
GATACCGAGCGCTGCTCGAGAGATCTACGGGTGGCATCCCTGTGACCCCTCCCCAGTGCCTCTCCTGGCC
CTGGAAGTTGCCACTCCAGTGCCCACCAGCCTTGTCCTAATAAAATTAAGTTGCATCATTTTGTCTGACT
AGGTGTCCTTCTATAATATTATGGGGTGGAGGGGGGTGGTATGGAGCAAGGGGCAAGTTGGGAAGACAAC
CTGTAGGGCCTGCGGGGTCTATTGGGAACCAAGCTGGAGTGCAGTGGCACAATCTTGGCTCACTGCAATC
TCCGCCTCCTGGGTTCAAGCGATTCTCCTGCCTCAGCCTCCCGAGTTGTTGGGATTCCAGGCATGCATGA
CCAGGCTCAGCTAATTTTTGTTTTTTTGGTAGAGACGGGGTTTCACCATATTGGCCAGGCTGGTCTCCAA
CTCCTAATCTCAGGTGATCTACCCACCTTGGCCTCCCAAATTGCTGGGATTACAGGCGTGAACCACTGCT
CCCTTCCCTGTCCTTCTGATTTTGTAGGTAACCACGTGCGGACCGAGCGGCCGCAGGAACCCCTAGTGAT
GGAGTTGGCCACTCCCTCTCTGCGCGCTCGCTCGCTCACTGAGGCCGGGCGACCAAAGGTCGCCCGACGC
CCGGGCTTTGCCCGGGCGGCCTCAGTGAGCGAGCGAGCGCGCAGCTGCCTGCAGGGGCGCCTGATGCGGT
ATTTTCTCCTTACGCATCTGTGCGGTATTTCACACCGCATA
[142 nt withheld, positions 4732-4873]
C
[141 nt withheld, positions 4875-5015]
CCTTTGACGTTGGAGTCCACGTTCTTT
[37 nt withheld, positions 5043-5079]
ACCCTATCTCGGGCTATTCTTTTGATTTATAAGGGATTTTGCCGATTTCGGCCTATTGGTTAAAAAATGA
GCTGATTTAACAAAAATTTAACGCGAATTTTAACAAAATATTAACGTTTACAATTTTATGGTGCACTCTC
AGTACAATCTGCTCTGATGCCGCATAGTTAAGCCAGCCCCGACACCCGCCAACACCCGCTGACGCGCCCT
GACGGGCTTGTCTGCTCCCGGCATCCGCTTACAGACAAGCTGTGACCGTCTCCGGGAGCTGCATGTGTCA
GAGGTTTTCACCGTCATCACCGAAACGCGCGAGACGAAAGGGCCTCGTGATACGCCTATTTTTATAGGTT
AATGTCATGATAATAATGGTTTCTTAGACGTCAGGTGGCACTTTTCGGGGAAATGTGCGCGGAACCCCTA
TTTGTTTATTTTTCTAAATACATTCAAATATGTATCCGCTCATGAGACAATAACCCTGATAAATGCTTCA
ATAATATTGAAAAAGGAAGAGTATGAGTATTCAACATTTCCGTGTCGCCCTTATTCCCTTTTTTGCGGCA
TTTTGCCTTCCTGTTTTTGCTCACCCAGAAACGCTGGTGAAAGTAAAAGATGCTGAAGATCAGTTGGGTG
CACGAGTGGGTTACATCGAACTGGATCTCAACAGCGGTAAGATCCTTGAGAGTTTTCGCCCCGAAGAACG
TTTTCCAATGATGAGCACTTTTAAAGTTCTGCTATGTGGCGCGGTATTATCCCGTATTGACGCCGGGCAA
GAGCAACTCGGTCGCCGCATACACTATTCTCAGAATGACTTGGTTGAGTACTCACCAGTCACAGAAAAGC
ATCTTACGGATGGCATGACAGTAAGAGAATTATGCAGTGCTGCCATAACCATGAGTGATAACACTGCGGC
CAACTTACTTCTGACAACGATCGGAGGACCGAAGGAGCTAACCGCTTTTTTGCACAACATGGGGGATCAT
GTAACTCGCCTTGATCGTTGGGAACCGGAGCTGAATGAAGCCATACCAAACGACGAGCGTGACACCACGA
TGCCTGTAGCAATGGCAACAACGTTGCGCAAACTATTAACTGGCGAACTACTTACTCTAGCTTCCCGGCA
ACAATTAATAGACTGGATGGAGGCGGATAAAGTTGCAGGACCACTTCTGCGCTCGGCCCTTCCGGCTGGC
TGGTTTATTGCTGATAAATCTGGAGCCGGTGAGCGTGGGTCTCGCGGTATCATTGCAGCACTGGGGCCAG
ATGGTAAGCCCTCCCGTATCGTAGTTATCTACACGACGGGGAGTCAGGCAACTATGGATGAACGAAATAG
ACAGATCGCTGAGATAGGTGCCTCACTGATTAAGCATTGGTAACTGTCAGACCAAGTTTACTCATATATA
CTTTAGATTGATTTAAAACTTCATTTTTAATTTAAAAGGATCTAGGTGAAGATCCTTTTTGATAATCTCA
TGACCAAAATCCCTTAACGTGAGTTTTCGTTCCACTGAGCGTCAGACCCCGTAGAAAAGATCAAAGGATC
TTCTTGAGATCCTTTTTTTCTGCGCGTAATCTGCTGCTTGCAAACAAAAAAACCACCGCTACCAGCGGTG
GTTTGTTTGCCGGATCAAGAGCTACCAACTCTTTTTCCGAAGGTAACTGGCTTCAGCAGAGCGCAGATAC
CAAATACTGTCCTTCTAGTGTAGCCGTAGTTAGGCCACCACTTCAAGAACTCTGTAGCACCGCCTACATA
CCTCGCTCTGCTAATCCTGTTACCAGTGGCTGCTGCCAGTGGCGATAAGTCGTGTCTTACCGGGTTGGAC
TCAAGACGATAGTTACCGGATAAGGCGCAGCGGTCGGGCTGAACGGGGGGTTCGTGCACACAGCCCAGCT
TGGAGCGAACGACCTACACCGAACTGAGATACCTACAGCGTGAGCTATGAGAAAGCGCCACGCTTCCCGA
AGGGAGAAAGGCGGACAGGTATCCGGTAAGCGGCAGGGTCGGAACAGGAGAGCGCACGAGGGAGCTTCCA
GGGGGAAACGCCTGGTATCTTTATAGTCCTGTCGGGTTTCGCCACCTCTGACTTGAGCGTCGATTTTTGT
GATGCTCGTCAGGGGGGCGGAGCCTATGGAAAAACGCCAGCAACGCGGCCTTTTTACGGTTCCTGGCCTT
TTGCTGGCCTTTTGCTCACATGT
