Features (pLannotate 1.2.2; 20 found; start..end, strand, type, name):
     12..39      +  repeat_region  AAV2 ITR (fragment): inverted terminal repeat of adeno-associated virus serotype 2 inverted
     68..95      +  repeat_region  AAV2 ITR (fragment): inverted terminal repeat of adeno-associated virus serotype 2 inverted
    158..224     +  CDS            small t antigen (fragment): SV40 (simian virus 40) small t antigen
    231..1409    +  promoter       EF-1α promoter: strong constitutive promoter for human elongation factor EF-1α
   1450..1499    -  intron         β-globin intron (fragment): internally truncated intron from human β-globin
   1500..1533    +  protein_bind   FRT (minimal): supports FLP-mediated excision but not integration (Turan and Bode, 2011) FLP recombinase from the Saccharomyces cerevisiae 2μ plasmid
   1613..2326    -  CDS            EYFP: EYFP is a basic (constitutively fluorescent) green/yellow fluorescent protein published in 1996, derived from Aequorea victoria. It is reported to be a very rapidly-maturing weak dimer with high acid sensitivity.
   3279..3329    -  intron         β-globin intron (fragment): internally truncated intron from human β-globin
   3329..3362    -  protein_bind   FRT (minimal): supports FLP-mediated excision but not integration (Turan and Bode, 2011) FLP recombinase from the Saccharomyces cerevisiae 2μ plasmid
   3365..3389    +  misc_feature   MCS (fragment): pBluescript multiple cloning site
   3389..3977    +  misc_feature   WPRE: woodchuck hepatitis virus posttranscriptional regulatory element
   4009..4485    +  polyA_signal   hGH poly(A) signal: human growth hormone polyadenylation signal
   4525..4665    +  repeat_region  AAV2 ITR: inverted terminal repeat of adeno-associated virus serotype 2 inverted
   4670..4721    -  misc_feature   bom (fragment): basis of mobility region from pBR322
   4740..5195    +  rep_origin     f1 ori (sequence partly withheld): f1 bacteriophage origin of replication; arrow indicates direction of (+) strand synthesis
   5196..5245    -  misc_feature   bom (fragment): basis of mobility region from pBR322
   5347..5382    -  CDS            rop (fragment): Rop protein, which maintains plasmids at low copy number; rop
   5477..5581    +  promoter       AmpR promoter: bla
   5582..6442    +  CDS            AmpR: β-lactamase; bla; confers resistance to ampicillin, carbenicillin, and related antibiotics
   6613..7201    +  rep_origin     ori: high-copy-number ColE1/pMB1/pBR322/pUC origin of replication
>Addgene plasmid #114374 | pAAV-EF1α-FRT-FLEX-GtACR2-EYFP-TlcnC | addgene full sequence | sequence record 220133 | Addgene Partial NGS Result
CCTGCAGGCAGCTGCGCGCTCGCTCGCTCACTGAGGCCGCCCGGGCGTCGGGCGACCTTTGGTCGCCCGG
CCTCAGTGAGCGAGCGAGCGCGCAGAGAGGGAGTGGCCAACTCCATCACTAGGGGTTCCTGCGGCCGCAC
GCGTAAGCTTTGCAAAGATGGATAAAGTTTTAAACAGAGAGGAATCTTTGCAGCTAATGGACCTTCTAGG
TCTTGAAAGGAGTGGGAATTGGCTCCGGTGCCCGTCAGTGGGCAGAGCGCACATCGCCCACAGTCCCCGA
GAAGTTGGGGGGAGGGGTCGGCAATTGAACCGGTGCCTAGAGAAGGTGGCGCGGGGTAAACTGGGAAAGT
GATGTCGTGTACTGGCTCCGCCTTTTTCCCGAGGGTGGGGGAGAACCGTATATAAGTGCAGTAGTCGCCG
TGAACGTTCTTTTTCGCAACGGGTTTGCCGCCAGAACACAGGTAAGTGCCGTGTGTGGTTCCCGCGGGCC
TGGCCTCTTTACGGGTTATGGCCCTTGCGTGCCTTGAATTACTTCCACCTGGCTGCAGTACGTGATTCTT
GATCCCGAGCTTCGGGTTGGAAGTGGGTGGGAGAGTTCGAGGCCTTGCGCTTAAGGAGCCCCTTCGCCTC
GTGCTTGAGTTGAGGCCTGGCCTGGGCGCTGGGGCCGCCGCGTGCGAATCTGGTGGCACCTTCGCGCCTG
TCTCGCTGCTTTCGATAAGTCTCTAGCCATTTAAAATTTTTGATGACCTGCTGCGACGCTTTTTTTCTGG
CAAGATAGTCTTGTAAATGCGGGCCAAGATCTGCACACTGGTATTTCGGTTTTTGGGGCCGCGGGCGGCG
ACGGGGCCCGTGCGTCCCAGCGCACATGTTCGGCGAGGCGGGGCCTGCGAGCGCGGCCACCGAGAATCGG
ACGGGGGTAGTCTCAAGCTGGCCGGCCTGCTCTGGTGCCTGGCCTCGCGCCGCCGTGTATCGCCCCGCCC
TGGGCGGCAAGGCTGGCCCGGTCGGCACCAGTTGCGTGAGCGGAAAGATGGCCGCTTCCCGGCCCTGCTG
CAGGGAGCTCAAAATGGAGGACGCGGCGCTCGGGAGAGCGGGCGGGTGAGTCACCCACACAAAGGAAAAG
GGCCTTTCCGTCCTCAGCCGTCGCTTCATGTGACTCCACGGAGTACCGGGCGCCGTCCAGGCACCTCGAT
TAGTTCTCGAGCTTTTGGAGTACGTCGTCTTTAGGTTGGGGGGAGGGGTTTTATGCGATGGAGTTTCCCC
ACACTGAGTGGGTGGAGACTGAAGTTAGGCCAGCTTGGCACTTGATGTAATTCTCCTTGGAATTTGCCCT
TTTTGAGTTTGGATCTTGGTTCATTCTCAAGCCTCAGACAGTGGTTCAAAGTTTTTTTCTTCCATTTCAG
GTGTCGTGAGGTACCGAAGTTCCTATTCTATCAGAAGTATAGGAACTTCGCAGAATGGTAGCTGGATTGT
AGCTGCTATTAGCAATATGAAACCTCTTAGAAGTTCCTATTCTCTAGAAAGTATAGGAACTTCGAATTCT
TACTTGTACAGTTTAAACTCAGGAAGATGTCAGCTGGATAGCGAAAACCTCGCCATCTGCAGGTGACTCT
GCCTTGTACAGCTCGTCCATGCCGAGAGTGATCCCGGCGGCGGTCACGAACTCCAGCAGGACCATGTGAT
CGCGCTTCTCGTTGGGGTCTTTGCTCAGGGCGGACTGGTAGCTCAGGTAGTGGTTGTCGGGCAGCAGCAC
GGGGCCGTCGCCGATGGGGGTGTTCTGCTGGTAGTGGTCGGCGAGCTGCACGCTGCCGTCCTCGATGTTG
TGGCGGATCTTGAAGTTCACCTTGATGCCGTTCTTCTGCTTGTCGGCCATGATATAGACGTTGTGGCTGT
TGTAGTTGTACTCCAGCTTGTGCCCCAGGATGTTGCCGTCCTCCTTGAAGTCGATGCCCTTCAGCTCGAT
GCGGTTCACCAGGGTGTCGCCCTCGAACTTCACCTCGGCGCGGGTCTTGTAGTTGCCGTCGTCCTTGAAG
AAGATGGTGCGCTCCTGGACGTAGCCTTCGGGCATGGCGGACTTGAAGAAGTCGTGCTGCTTCATGTGGT
CGGGGTAGCGGGCGAAGCACTGCAGGCCGTAGCCGAAGGTGGTCACGAGGGTGGGCCAGGGCACGGGCAG
CTTGCCGGTGGTGCAGATGAACTTCAGGGTCAGCTTGCCGTAGGTGGCATCGCCCTCGCCCTCGCCGGAC
ACGCTGAACTTGTGGCCGTTTACGTCGCCGTCCAGCTCGACCAGGATGGGCACCACCCCGGTGAACAGCT
CCTCGCCCTTGCTCACGGCGGCCGCCCTGCCGAACATTCTGATGTTGACCTCGTCGTTGGGGGGGGCATT
CTTCTCGTGGTTCAGTCCGAAGGGGTCGTCGGCCTCAGGCTTCTCCTGGCCAGGGAGGCAAGCCGGGTCC
CACTTTCCCTCGAGCACTCCCCAGGCGGTGGACCACAGGATCACGCCGTAGGTGTTCTTGCACAGGCCGT
CGGCGAGCAGATACAGGATGGCGCTCACGTTCTCGTGGATCACGCACACGCCGGTGGGGGAAATCAGCCA
CACGATGGGGAACATGGTCCAGGCGATGAAGAAGATCAGCCTCAGCATCTTGATCCTCACCACCACCTTC
TGGGCCAGAGGGGTGCCCACGGACTCGAAGCCGTACAGTCCCACCTGGAAGATGGTGAACACCACGCTGT
ATTCGAAGACCAGGCAGGTAGCGCCGAAGAAGAAGAACAGCCACTTCATGTACTCGGCGGGGGAGATGGT
AGCGGTAATGCCCATCACCACCCTGATAATGCTGGCGGCCTGGGCGATGGGGTTCAGAGGGATGCTCTTG
TACTTCACCAGAGCCATGTTGGAGATCTGGCCCAGCATAATGGGGCATGTGCACAGCCAGCTGGCCATCC
TGGACCAGGGAAAGAACCTGCCGTCCCTCATCTGCAGTGTGCCATTGCCGGTGCTGGCCAGGGCGTATGT
GATGGACTCCACGAAGGGCAGGTACACGCTCTCCCAGGGCACCTTGGGGGCCCTGCTGATCATGAAGATG
GTCTGGCATCCGCTCACCACGGCCCACACCAGCTGCAGCAGGCTCACGAAGGTGCTGTCGATCCTGCTCA
TGTTGTAGCACTCTGTGTGGGTGCTGGCCCACTCGCCGTACACGACCTGGGAGGCCATGGATCCCGGCTA
GCTACGTAGGCGCGCCTTAATTAAGAAGTTCCTATACTTCTGATAGAATAGGAACTTCTTGCCTTAACCC
AGAAATTATCACTGTTATTCTTTAGAATGGTGCAAAGAGAAGTTCCTATACTTTCTAGAGAATAGGAACT
TCCAGAATTCGATATCAAGCTTATCGATAATCAACCTCTGGATTACAAAATTTGTGAAAGATTGACTGGT
ATTCTTAACTATGTTGCTCCTTTTACGCTATGTGGATACGCTGCTTTAATGCCTTTGTATCATGCTATTG
CTTCCCGTATGGCTTTCATTTTCTCCTCCTTGTATAAATCCTGGTTGCTGTCTCTTTATGAGGAGTTGTG
GCCCGTTGTCAGGCAACGTGGCGTGGTGTGCACTGTGTTTGCTGACGCAACCCCCACTGGTTGGGGCATT
GCCACCACCTGTCAGCTCCTTTCCGGGACTTTCGCTTTCCCCCTCCCTATTGCCACGGCGGAACTCATCG
CCGCCTGCCTTGCCCGCTGCTGGACAGGGGCTCGGCTGTTGGGCACTGACAATTCCGTGGTGTTGTCGGG
GAAATCATCGTCCTTTCCTTGGCTGCTCGCCTATGTTGCCACCTGGATTCTGCGCGGGACGTCCTTCTGC
TACGTCCCTTCGGCCCTCAATCCAGCGGACCTTCCTTCCCGCGGCCTGCTGCCGGCTCTGCGGCCTCTTC
CGCGTCTTCGCCTTCGCCCTCAGACGAGTCGGATCTCCCTTTGGGCCGCCTCCCCGCATCGATACCGAGC
GCTGCTCGAGAGATCTACGGGTGGCATCCCTGTGACCCCTCCCCAGTGCCTCTCCTGGCCCTGGAAGTTG
CCACTCCAGTGCCCACCAGCCTTGTCCTAATAAAATTAAGTTGCATCATTTTGTCTGACTAGGTGTCCTT
CTATAATATTATGGGGTGGAGGGGGGTGGTATGGAGCAAGGGGCAAGTTGGGAAGACAACCTGTAGGGCC
TGCGGGGTCTATTGGGAACCAAGCTGGAGTGCAGTGGCACAATCTTGGCTCACTGCAATCTCCGCCTCCT
GGGTTCAAGCGATTCTCCTGCCTCAGCCTCCCGAGTTGTTGGGATTCCAGGCATGCATGACCAGGCTCAG
CTAATTTTTGTTTTTTTGGTAGAGACGGGGTTTCACCATATTGGCCAGGCTGGTCTCCAACTCCTAATCT
CAGGTGATCTACCCACCTTGGCCTCCCAAATTGCTGGGATTACAGGCGTGAACCACTGCTCCCTTCCCTG
TCCTTCTGATTTTGTAGGTAACCACGTGCGGACCGAGCGGCCGCAGGAACCCCTAGTGATGGAGTTGGCC
ACTCCCTCTCTGCGCGCTCGCTCGCTCACTGAGGCCGGGCGACCAAAGGTCGCCCGACGCCCGGGCTTTG
CCCGGGCGGCCTCAGTGAGCGAGCGAGCGCGCAGCTGCCTGCAGGGGCGCCTGATGCGGTATTTTCTCCT
TACGCATCTGTGCGGTATTTCACACCGCATA
[95 nt withheld, positions 4722-4816]
T
[46 nt withheld, positions 4818-4863]
C
[141 nt withheld, positions 4865-5005]
CCTTTGACGTTGGAGTCCACGTTCTTT
[37 nt withheld, positions 5033-5069]
ACTCTATCTCGGGCTATTCTTTTGATTTATAAGGGATTTTGCCGATTTCGGTCTATTGGTTAAAAAATGA
GCTGATTTAACAAAAATTTAACGCGAATTTTAACAAAATATTAACGTTTACAATTTTATGGTGCACTCTC
AGTACAATCTGCTCTGATGCCGCATAGTTAAGCCAGCCCCGACACCCGCCAACACCCGCTGACGCGCCCT
GACGGGCTTGTCTGCTCCCGGCATCCGCTTACAGACAAGCTGTGACCGTCTCCGGGAGCTGCATGTGTCA
GAGGTTTTCACCGTCATCACCGAAACGCGCGAGACGAAAGGGCCTCGTGATACGCCTATTTTTATAGGTT
AATGTCATGATAATAATGGTTTCTTAGACGTCAGGTGGCACTTTTCGGGGAAATGTGCGCGGAACCCCTA
TTTGTTTATTTTTCTAAATACATTCAAATATGTATCCGCTCATGAGACAATAACCCTGATAAATGCTTCA
ATAATATTGAAAAAGGAAGAGTATGAGTATTCAACATTTCCGTGTCGCCCTTATTCCCTTTTTTGCGGCA
TTTTGCCTTCCTGTTTTTGCTCACCCAGAAACGCTGGTGAAAGTAAAAGATGCTGAAGATCAGTTGGGTG
CACGAGTGGGTTACATCGAACTGGATCTCAACAGCGGTAAGATCCTTGAGAGTTTTCGCCCCGAAGAACG
TTTTCCAATGATGAGCACTTTTAAAGTTCTGCTATGTGGCGCGGTATTATCCCGTATTGACGCCGGGCAA
GAGCAACTCGGTCGCCGCATACACTATTCTCAGAATGACTTGGTTGAGTACTCACCAGTCACAGAAAAGC
ATCTTACGGATGGCATGACAGTAAGAGAATTATGCAGTGCTGCCATAACCATGAGTGATAACACTGCGGC
CAACTTACTTCTGACAACGATCGGAGGACCGAAGGAGCTAACCGCTTTTTTGCACAACATGGGGGATCAT
GTAACTCGCCTTGATCGTTGGGAACCGGAGCTGAATGAAGCCATACCAAACGACGAGCGTGACACCACGA
TGCCTGTAGCAATGGCAACAACGTTGCGCAAACTATTAACTGGCGAACTACTTACTCTAGCTTCCCGGCA
ACAATTAATAGACTGGATGGAGGCGGATAAAGTTGCAGGACCACTTCTGCGCTCGGCCCTTCCGGCTGGC
TGGTTTATTGCTGATAAATCTGGAGCCGGTGAGCGTGGGTCTCGCGGTATCATTGCAGCACTGGGGCCAG
ATGGTAAGCCCTCCCGTATCGTAGTTATCTACACGACGGGGAGTCAGGCAACTATGGATGAACGAAATAG
ACAGATCGCTGAGATAGGTGCCTCACTGATTAAGCATTGGTAACTGTCAGACCAAGTTTACTCATATATA
CTTTAGATTGATTTAAAACTTCATTTTTAATTTAAAAGGATCTAGGTGAAGATCCTTTTTGATAATCTCA
TGACCAAAATCCCTTAACGTGAGTTTTCGTTCCACTGAGCGTCAGACCCCGTAGAAAAGATCAAAGGATC
TTCTTGAGATCCTTTTTTTCTGCGCGTAATCTGCTGCTTGCAAACAAAAAAACCACCGCTACCAGCGGTG
GTTTGTTTGCCGGATCAAGAGCTACCAACTCTTTTTCCGAAGGTAACTGGCTTCAGCAGAGCGCAGATAC
CAAATACTGTTCTTCTAGTGTAGCCGTAGTTAGGCCACCACTTCAAGAACTCTGTAGCACCGCCTACATA
CCTCGCTCTGCTAATCCTGTTACCAGTGGCTGCTGCCAGTGGCGATAAGTCGTGTCTTACCGGGTTGGAC
TCAAGACGATAGTTACCGGATAAGGCGCAGCGGTCGGGCTGAACGGGGGGTTCGTGCACACAGCCCAGCT
TGGAGCGAACGACCTACACCGAACTGAGATACCTACAGCGTGAGCTATGAGAAAGCGCCACGCTTCCCGA
AGGGAGAAAGGCGGACAGGTATCCGGTAAGCGGCAGGGTCGGAACAGGAGAGCGCACGAGGGAGCTTCCA
GGGGGAAACGCCTGGTATCTTTATAGTCCTGTCGGGTTTCGCCACCTCTGACTTGAGCGTCGATTTTTGT
GATGCTCGTCAGGGGGGCGGAGCCTATGGAAAAACGCCAGCAACGCGGCCTTTTTACGGTTCCTGGCCTT
TTGCTGGCCTTTTGCTCACATGT
